Addgene plasmid #103379: LSB-hsa-miR-26a-5p
Purpose: Used to sense miRNA activity using fluorescence based tools. hsa-miR-26a-5p target in 3' UTR of of mKate. miRNA activity can be measured by the repression of mKate2 relative to EBFP2 fluorescent proteins . Plasmid is inherently unstable; please see Depositor Comments
Depositing lab: Ron Weiss. Depositing organization: Massachusetts Institute of Technology. Publication: A mixed antagonistic/synergistic miRNA repression model enables accurate predictions of multi-input miRNA sensor activity. Gam JJ, Babb J, Weiss R. Nat Commun. 2018 Jun 22;9(1):2430. doi: 10.1038/s41467-018-04575-0. PubMed 29934631.
Backbone
  Vector backbone: Low Sensor Backbone (LSB)
  Vector type: Mammalian Expression, Synthetic Biology
Growth in bacteria
  Bacterial resistance: Ampicillin and Kanamycin, 100 & 50 μg/mL
  Growth temperature: 30°C
  Growth strain: NEB Stable
  Copy number: High Copy
Gene/Insert
  Gene/Insert name: hsa-miR-26a-5p target
  Species: H. sapiens (human)
  Promoter: EF-1a
  Cloning method: Gibson Cloning
Terms and licenses: Academic/Nonprofit Terms; Industry Terms: Not Available to Industry
Depositor comments: Please note that this plasmid is inherently unstable due to a repeating poly A element. We recommend performing a diagnostic digest on multiple colonies upon receipt. The depositors would like to note the presence of several discrepancies between the depositor sequence and physical plasmid sequence. In particular, the sequences upstream and downstream of the puromycin coding region have 10 bp insertions which do not affect the ability to perform puromycin selection. The sequences for those regions within the physical plasmids are as follows: Upstream of Puro: GAATTCGACCGCCTGTCTCAAGGTGCCACC; Downstream of Puro: GCTTTGAGACTACGCGTGAATTCACTCCTC.
How to cite: LSB-hsa-miR-26a-5p was a gift from Ron Weiss (Addgene plasmid # 103379 ; http://n2t.net/addgene:103379 ; RRID:Addgene_103379)
