[The description below was written by a language model from this plasmid's Addgene catalogue record and pLannotate feature annotations shown in this document.]
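Description:
LSB-hsa-miR-26a-5p is a mammalian expression and synthetic-biology plasmid of about 11 kb, built on the Low Sensor Backbone (LSB), that reports the activity of the human microRNA miR-26a-5p by two-colour fluorescence. It replicates in E. coli from a high-copy ColE1/pUC-type origin and carries both a β-lactamase gene and an aph(3')-Ia kanamycin resistance gene, matching the dual ampicillin and kanamycin selection listed in the record. A residual lac promoter/operator segment is also annotated.

The payload consists of two parallel transcription units with the same architecture: an EF-1α core promoter with its intron A, a fluorescent protein coding sequence flanked by Gateway attB1 and attB2 sites (with attB4 upstream of the promoter, a trace of multi-site Gateway assembly), and a rabbit β-globin polyadenylation signal. One unit expresses the red protein mKate2 and, according to the record, carries the miR-26a-5p target in its 3' UTR. The target itself is not annotated in the feature table, though there is an unannotated stretch between attB2 and the β-globin sequences where it would be expected. The other unit expresses the blue protein EBFP2 without a target and serves as an internal normaliser. When miR-26a-5p is active in transfected cells, mKate2 is repressed relative to EBFP2, so the red-to-blue ratio gives a readout of miRNA activity that is corrected for delivery and expression level.

A puromycin N-acetyltransferase gene with a third β-globin poly(A) provides puromycin selection, although no dedicated promoter for it is annotated. The depositors note that the repeated poly(A) elements make the plasmid inherently unstable. They also report small insertions flanking the puromycin coding region in the physical plasmid relative to the deposited sequence, which do not impair selection.
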