Features (pLannotate 1.2.2; 28 found; start..end, strand, type, name):
     87..675     -  rep_origin     ori: high-copy-number ColE1/pMB1/pBR322/pUC origin of replication
    846..1706    -  CDS            AmpR: β-lactamase; bla; confers resistance to ampicillin, carbenicillin, and related antibiotics
   1707..1778    -  promoter       AmpR promoter: bla
   1857..2456    +  CDS            PuroR: puromycin N-acetyltransferase; pac from Streptomyces alboniger; confers resistance to puromycin
   2461..2541    +  CDS            HBB (fragment): HBB_PONPY - Experimental evidence at transcript level: Swiss-Prot protein existence level 2. Involved in oxygen transport from the lung to the various peripheral tissues. From Pongo pygmaeus (Bornean orangutan).
   2612..2667    +  polyA_signal   β-globin poly(A) signal: rabbit β-globin polyadenylation signal (Gil and Proudfoot, 1987)
   3646..3666    +  protein_bind   attB4: mutant version of attB; core recombination site for the Gateway® BP reaction BP Clonase™
   3734..3945    +  promoter       EF-1α core promoter: core promoter for human elongation factor EF-1α
   3946..4884    +  intron         EF-1α intron A: intron upstream of the start codon of human EF-1α
   4911..4931    +  protein_bind   attB1: mutant version of attB; core recombination site for the Gateway® BP reaction BP Clonase™
   4951..5646    +  CDS            mKate2: mKate2 is a basic (constitutively fluorescent) red fluorescent protein published in 2009, derived from Entacmaea quadricolor. It is reported to be a rapidly-maturing monomer with moderate acid sensitivity.
   5666..5690    -  protein_bind   attB2: mutant version of attB; recombination site for the Gateway® BP reaction BP Clonase™
   5834..5908    +  CDS            HBB (fragment): HBB_PONPY - Experimental evidence at transcript level: Swiss-Prot protein existence level 2. Involved in oxygen transport from the lung to the various peripheral tissues. From Pongo pygmaeus (Bornean orangutan).
   5979..6034    +  polyA_signal   β-globin poly(A) signal: rabbit β-globin polyadenylation signal (Gil and Proudfoot, 1987)
   6418..6443    +  misc_feature   SA: splice acceptor site
   7115..7135    +  protein_bind   attB4: mutant version of attB; core recombination site for the Gateway® BP reaction BP Clonase™
   7203..7414    +  promoter       EF-1α core promoter: core promoter for human elongation factor EF-1α
   7415..8353    +  intron         EF-1α intron A: intron upstream of the start codon of human EF-1α
   8380..8400    +  protein_bind   attB1: mutant version of attB; core recombination site for the Gateway® BP reaction BP Clonase™
   8411..9127    +  CDS            EBFP2: EBFP2 is a basic (constitutively fluorescent) blue fluorescent protein published in 2007, derived from Aequorea victoria. It is reported to be a rapidly-maturing monomer with moderate acid sensitivity.
   9135..9159    -  protein_bind   attB2: mutant version of attB; recombination site for the Gateway® BP reaction BP Clonase™
   9163..9243    +  CDS            HBB (fragment): HBB_PONPY - Experimental evidence at transcript level: Swiss-Prot protein existence level 2. Involved in oxygen transport from the lung to the various peripheral tissues. From Pongo pygmaeus (Bornean orangutan).
   9314..9369    +  polyA_signal   β-globin poly(A) signal: rabbit β-globin polyadenylation signal (Gil and Proudfoot, 1987)
   9752..9774    -  protein_bind   lac operator (fragment): The lac repressor binds to the lac operator to inhibit transcription in E. coli. This inhibition can be relieved by adding lactose or isopropyl-β-D-thiogalactopyranoside (IPTG). lac repressor encoded by lacI
   9778..9808    -  promoter       lac promoter: promoter for the E. coli lac operon
   9823..9844    -  protein_bind   CAP binding site: CAP binding activates transcription in the presence of cAMP. E. coli catabolite activator protein
   9857..9896    -  CDS            lacI (fragment): lac repressor; lacI; The lac repressor binds to the lac operator to inhibit transcription in E. coli. This inhibition can be relieved by adding lactose or isopropyl-β-D-thiogalactopyranoside (IPTG).
  10069..10878   +  CDS            KanR: aminoglycoside phosphotransferase; aph(3')-Ia; confers resistance to kanamycin in bacteria or G418 (Geneticin®) in eukaryotes
>Addgene plasmid #103379 | LSB-hsa-miR-26a-5p | depositor full sequence | sequence record 195807 | Full Sequence
AATTGAGGGGATAACGCAGGAAAGAACATGTGAGCAAAAGGCCAGCAAAAGGCCAGGAACCGTAAAAAGG
CCGCGTTGCTGGCGTTTTTCCATAGGCTCCGCCCCCCTGACGAGCATCACAAAAATCGACGCTCAAGTCA
GAGGTGGCGAAACCCGACAGGACTATAAAGATACCAGGCGTTTCCCCCTGGAAGCTCCCTCGTGCGCTCT
CCTGTTCCGACCCTGCCGCTTACCGGATACCTGTCCGCCTTTCTCCCTTCGGGAAGCGTGGCGCTTTCTC
ATAGCTCACGCTGTAGGTATCTCAGTTCGGTGTAGGTCGTTCGCTCCAAGCTGGGCTGTGTGCACGAACC
CCCCGTTCAGCCCGACCGCTGCGCCTTATCCGGTAACTATCGTCTTGAGTCCAACCCGGTAAGACACGAC
TTATCGCCACTGGCAGCAGCCACTGGTAACAGGATTAGCAGAGCGAGGTATGTAGGCGGTGCTACAGAGT
TCTTGAAGTGGTGGCCTAACTACGGCTACACTAGAAGAACAGTATTTGGTATCTGCGCTCTGCTGAAGCC
AGTTACCTTCGGAAAAAGAGTTGGTAGCTCTTGATCCGGCAAACAAACCACCGCTGGTAGCGGTGGTTTT
TTTGTTTGCAAGCAGCAGATTACGCGCAGAAAAAAAGGATCTCAAGAAGATCCTTTGATCTTTTCTACGG
GGTCTGACGCTCAGTGGAACGAAAACTCACGTTAAGGGATTTTGGTCATGAGATTATCAAAAAGGATCTT
CACCTAGATCCTTTTAAATTAAAAATGAAGTTTTAAATCAATCTAAAGTATATATGAGTAAACTTGGTCT
GACAGTTACCAATGCTTAATCAGTGAGGCACCTATCTCAGCGATCTGTCTATTTCGTTCATCCATAGTTG
CCTGACTCCCCGTCGTGTAGATAACTACGATACGGGAGGGCTTACCATCTGGCCCCAGTGCTGCAATGAT
ACCGCGAGAACCACGCTCACCGGCTCCAGATTTATCAGCAATAAACCAGCCAGCCGGAAGGGCCGAGCGC
AGAAGTGGTCCTGCAACTTTATCCGCCTCCATCCAGTCTATTAATTGTTGCCGGGAAGCTAGAGTAAGTA
GTTCGCCAGTTAATAGTTTGCGCAACGTTGTTGCCATTGCTACAGGCATCGTGGTGTCACGCTCGTCGTT
TGGTATGGCTTCATTCAGCTCCGGTTCCCAACGATCAAGGCGAGTTACATGATCCCCCATGTTGTGCAAA
AAAGCGGTTAGCTCCTTCGGTCCTCCGATCGTTGTCAGAAGTAAGTTGGCCGCAGTGTTATCACTCATGG
TTATGGCAGCACTGCATAATTCTCTTACTGTCATGCCATCCGTAAGATGCTTTTCTGTGACTGGTGAGTA
CTCAACCAAGTCATTCTGAGAATAGTGTATGCGGCGACCGAGTTGCTCTTGCCCGGCGTCAATACGGGAT
AATACCGCGCCACATAGCAGAACTTTAAAAGTGCTCATCATTGGAAAACGTTCTTCGGGGCGAAAACTCT
CAAGGATCTTACCGCTGTTGAGATCCAGTTCGATGTAACCCACTCGTGCACCCAACTGATCTTCAGCATC
TTTTACTTTCACCAGCGTTTCTGGGTGAGCAAAAACAGGAAGGCAAAATGCCGCAAAAAAGGGAATAAGG
GCGACACGGAAATGTTGAATACTCATACTCTTCCTTTTTCAATATTATTGAAGCATTTATCAGGGTTATT
GTCTCATGAGCGGATACATATTTGAATGTAGCTCCGAATTTCTCGAGGGCTTGTCGACGACGGCGGTCTC
CGTCGTCAGGATCATGAATTCGACCCGCCTGCCACCATGACCGAGTACAAGCCCACGGTGCGCCTCGCCA
CCCGCGACGACGTCCCCCGGGCCGTACGCACCCTCGCCGCCGCGTTCGCCGACTACCCCGCCACGCGCCA
CACCGTCGACCCGGACCGCCACATCGAGCGGGTCACCGAGCTGCAAGAACTCTTCCTCACGCGCGTCGGG
CTCGACATCGGCAAGGTGTGGGTCGCGGACGACGGCGCCGCGGTGGCGGTCTGGACCACGCCGGAGAGCG
TCGAAGCGGGGGCGGTGTTCGCCGAGATCGGCCCGCGCATGGCCGAGTTGAGCGGTTCCCGGCTGGCCGC
GCAGCAACAGATGGAAGGCCTCCTGGCGCCGCACCGGCCCAAGGAGCCCGCGTGGTTCCTGGCCACCGTC
GGCGTCTCGCCCGACCACCAGGGCAAGGGTCTGGGCAGCGCCGTCGTGCTCCCCGGAGTGGAGGCGGCCG
AGCGCGCCGGGGTGCCCGCCTTCCTGGAGACATCCGCGCCCCGCAACCTCCCCTTCTACGAGCGGCTCGG
CTTCACCGTCACCGCCGACGTCGAGGTGCCCGAAGGACCGCGCACCTGGTGCATGACCCGCAAGCCCGGT
GCCTGATACGCGTGAATTCACTCCTCAGGTGCAGGCTGCCTATCAGAAGGTGGTGGCTGGTGTGGCCAAT
GCCCTGGCTCACAAATACCACTGAGATCTTTTTCCCTCTGCCAAAAATTATGGGGACATCATGAAGCCCC
TTGAGCATCTGACTTCTGGCTAATAAAGGAAATTTATTTTCATTGCAATAGTGTGTTGGAATTTTTTGTG
TCTCTCACTCGGAAGGACATATGGGAGGGCAAATCATTTAAAACATCAGAATGAGTATTTGGTTTAGAGT
TTGGCAACATATGCCCATATGCTGGCTGCCATGAACAAAGGTTGGCTATAAAGAGGTCATCAGTATATGA
AACAGCCCCCTGCTGTCCATTCCTTATTCCATAGAAAAGCCTTGACTTGAGGTTAGATTTTTTTTATATT
TTGTTTTGTGTTATTTTTTTCTTTAACATCCCTAAAATTTTCCTTACATGTTTTACTAGCCAGATTTTTC
CTCCTCTCCTGACTACTCCCAGTCATAGCTGTCCCTCTTCTCTTATGGAGATCCCTCGACCTGCAGCCCA
AGCTTGAATTCTCTAGAATTACCCTGTTATCCCTATGCTTGGTTTACCGAGCTCTTATTGGTTTTCAAAC
TTCATTGACTGTGCCCAACGCGCCTGGGAGCTCACGGGGACAGCCCCCCCCCAAAGCCCCCAGGGATGTA
ATTACGTCCCTCCCCCGCTAGGGGGCAGCAGCGAGCCGCCCGGGGCTCCGCTCCGGTCCGGCGCTCCCCC
CGCATCCCCGAGCCGGCAGCGTGCGGGGACAGCCCGGGCACGGGGAAGGTGGCACGGGATCGCTTTCCTC
TGAACGCTTCTCGCTGCTCTTTGAGCCTGCAGACACCTGGGGGGATACGGGGAAAAAGCTAGGCTGAAAG
ACCGGTTCTTAGAATGACACGCGCCTGGGAGCTCACGGGGACAGCCCCCCCCCAAAGCCCCCAGGGATGT
AATTACGTCCCTCCCCCGCTAGGGGGCAGCAGCGAGCCGCCCGGGGCTCCGCTCCGGTCCGGCGCTCCCC
CCGCATCCCCGAGCCGGCAGCGTGCGGGGACAGCCCGGGCACGGGGAAGGTGGCACGGGATCGCTTTCCT
CTGAACGCTTCTCGCTGCTCTTTGAGCCTGCAGACACCTGGGGGGATACGGGGAAAAAGCTAACTTCTGA
GACGACAACTTTGTATAGAAAAGTTGGCTCCGAATTCGCCCTTGACAGCAGAGATCCAGTTTGGTTAATT
AATTGGCTCCGGTGCCCGTCAGTGGGCAGAGCGCACATCGCCCACAGTCCCCGAGAAGTTGTGGGGAGGG
GTCGGCAATTGAACCGGTGCCTAGAGAAGGTGGCGCGGGGTAAACTGGGAAAGTGATGTCGTGTACTGGC
TCCGCCTTTTTCCCGAGGGTGGGGGAGAACCGTATATAAGTGCAGTAGTCGCCGTGAACGTTCTTTTTCG
CAACGGGTTTGCCGCCAGAACACAGGTAAGTGCCGTGTGTGGTTCCCGCGGGCCTGGCCTCTTTACGGGT
TATGGCCCTTGCGTGCCTTGAATTACTTCCACCTGGCTGCAGTACGTGATTCTTGATCCCGAGCTTCGGG
TTGGAAGTGGGTGGGAGAGTTCGAGGCCTTGCGCTTAAGGAGCCCCTTCGCCTCGTGCTTGAGTTGAGGC
CTGGCCTGGGCGCTGGGGCCGCCGCGTGCGAATCTGGTGGCACCTTCGCGCCTGTCTCGCTGCTTTCGAT
AAGTCTCTAGCCATTTAAAATTTTTGATGACCTGCTGCGACGCTTTTTTTCTGGCAAGATAGTCTTGTAA
ATGCGGGCCAAGATCTGCACACTGGTATTTCGGTTTTTGGGGCCGCGGGCGGCGACGGGGCCCGTGCGTC
CCAGCGCACATGTTCGGCGAGGCGGGGCCTGCGAGCGCGGCCACCGAGAATCGGACGGGGGTAGTCTCAA
GCTGGCCGGCCTGCTCTGGTGCCTGGCCTCGCGCCGCCGTGTATCGCCCCGCCCTGGGCGGCAAGGCTGG
CCCGGTCGGCACCAGTTGCGTGAGCGGAAAGATGGCCGCTTCCCGGCCCTGCTGCAGGGAGCTCAAAATG
GAGGACGCGGCGCTCGGGAGAGCGGGCGGGTGAGTCACCCACACAAAGGAAAAGGGCCTTTCCGTCCTCA
GCCGTCGCTTCATGTGACTCCACGGAGTACCGGGCGCCGTCCAGGCACCTCGATTAGTTCTCGAGCTTTT
GGAGTACGTCGTCTTTAGGTTGGGGGGAGGGGTTTTATGCGATGGAGTTTCCCCACACTGAGTGGGTGGA
GACTGAAGTTAGGCCAGCTTGGCACTTGATGTAATTCTCCTTGGAATTTGCCCTTTTTGAGTTTGGATCT
TGGTTCATTCTCAAGCCTCAGACAGTGGTTCAAAGTTTTTTTCTTCCATTTCAGGTGTCGTGAGAAGGGC
GAATTCGACCCAAGTTTGTACAAAAAAGCAGGCTGGATCCAGGTGCCACCATGGTGAGCGAGCTGATTAA
GGAGAACATGCACATGAAGCTGTACATGGAGGGCACCGTGAACAACCACCACTTCAAGTGCACATCCGAG
GGCGAAGGCAAGCCCTACGAGGGCACCCAGACCATGAGAATCAAGGCGGTCGAGGGCGGCCCTCTCCCCT
TCGCCTTCGACATCCTGGCTACCAGCTTCATGTACGGCAGCAAAACCTTCATCAACCACACCCAGGGCAT
CCCCGACTTCTTTAAGCAGTCCTTCCCCGAGGGCTTCACATGGGAGAGAGTCACCACATACGAAGATGGG
GGCGTGCTGACCGCTACCCAGGACACCAGCCTCCAGGACGGCTGCCTCATCTACAACGTCAAGATCAGAG
GGGTGAACTTCCCATCCAACGGCCCTGTGATGCAGAAGAAAACACTCGGCTGGGAGGCCTCCACCGAGAC
ACTGTACCCCGCTGACGGCGGCCTGGAAGGCAGAGCCGACATGGCCCTGAAGCTCGTGGGCGGGGGCCAC
CTGATCTGCAACCTTAAGACCACATACAGATCCAAGAAACCCGCTAAGAACCTCAAGATGCCCGGCGTCT
ACTATGTGGACAGGAGACTGGAAAGAATCAAGGAGGCCGACAAAGAGACATACGTCGAGCAGCACGAGGT
GGCTGTGGCCAGATACTGCGACCTCCCTAGCAAACTGGGGCACAAACTTAATTGAGAATTCTACCACCCA
GCTTTCTTGTACAAAGTGGTACGTCTCAAGACCAGAGGTCTCTGCTTGGCTATGCAGCCTATCCTGGATT
ACTTGAAAGCCTATCCTGGATTACTTGAAAGCCTATCCTGGATTACTTGAAAGCCTATCCTGGATTACTT
GAACAACCAGAAGAGACCTGTGCTTCACTCCTCAGGTGCAGGCTGCCTATCAGAAGGTGGTGGCTGGTGT
GGCCAATGCCCTGGCTCACAAATACCACTGAGATCTTTTTCCCTCTGCCAAAAATTATGGGGACATCATG
AAGCCCCTTGAGCATCTGACTTCTGGCTAATAAAGGAAATTTATTTTCATTGCAATAGTGTGTTGGAATT
TTTTGTGTCTCTCACTCGGAAGGACATATGGGAGGGCAAATCATTTAAAACATCAGAATGAGTATTTGGT
TTAGAGTTTGGCAACATATGCCCATATGCTGGCTGCCATGAACAAAGGTTGGCTATAAAGAGGTCATCAG
TATATGAAACAGCCCCCTGCTGTCCATTCCTTATTCCATAGAAAAGCCTTGACTTGAGGTTAGATTTTTT
TTATATTTTGTTTTGTGTTATTTTTTTCTTTAACATCCCTAAAATTTTCCTTACATGTTTTACTAGCCAG
ATTTTTCCTCCTCTCCTGACTACTCCCAGTCATAGCTGTCCCTCTTCTCTTATGGAGATCCCGAGCGGTG
CGTTTTTATGCTTGTAGTATTGTATAATGTTTTTAAGATCCAAGCTTCTGACCTCTTCTCTTCCTCCCAC
AGGGCCTCGAGACAATTGCATCGATGGTACCAGTGAAAGTCTGCAATGAATTCGAGTTGGCGCGCCTGTC
ATTCTAAATCTCTCTTTCAGCCTAAAGCTTTTTCCCCGTATCCCCCCAGGTGTCTGCAGGCTCAAAGAGC
AGCGAGAAGCGTTCAGAGGAAAGCGATCCCGTGCCACCTTCCCCGTGCCCGGGCTGTCCCCGCACGCTGC
CGGCTCGGGGATGCGGGGGGAGCGCCGGACCGGAGCGGAGCCCCGGGCGGCTCGCTGCTGCCCCCTAGCG
GGGGAGGGACGTAATTACATCCCTGGGGGCTTTGGGAGGGGGCTGTCCCCGTGAGCTCCCAGGCGCGCCT
GTCATTCTAAATCTCTCTTTCAGCCTAAAGCTTTTTCCCCGTATCCCCCCAGGTGTCTGCAGGCTCAAAG
AGCAGCGAGAAGCGTTCAGAGGAAAGCGATCCCGTGCCACCTTCCCCGTGCCCGGGCTGTCCCCGCACGC
TGCCGGCTCGGGGATGCGGGGGGAGCGCCGGACCGGAGCGGAGCCCCGGGCGGCTCGCTGCTGCCCCCTA
GCGGGGGAGGGACGTAATTACATCCCTGGGGGCTTTGGGGGGGGGCTGTCCCCGTGAGCTCCCAGGCGCG
CCAACTCGGTACCGTATCGATGTCGACGTTAACGCTAGTGATATCAACTTTGTATAGAAAAGTTGGCTCC
GAATTCGCCCTTGACAGCAGAGATCCAGTTTGGTTAATTAATTGGCTCCGGTGCCCGTCAGTGGGCAGAG
CGCACATCGCCCACAGTCCCCGAGAAGTTGTGGGGAGGGGTCGGCAATTGAACCGGTGCCTAGAGAAGGT
GGCGCGGGGTAAACTGGGAAAGTGATGTCGTGTACTGGCTCCGCCTTTTTCCCGAGGGTGGGGGAGAACC
GTATATAAGTGCAGTAGTCGCCGTGAACGTTCTTTTTCGCAACGGGTTTGCCGCCAGAACACAGGTAAGT
GCCGTGTGTGGTTCCCGCGGGCCTGGCCTCTTTACGGGTTATGGCCCTTGCGTGCCTTGAATTACTTCCA
CCTGGCTGCAGTACGTGATTCTTGATCCCGAGCTTCGGGTTGGAAGTGGGTGGGAGAGTTCGAGGCCTTG
CGCTTAAGGAGCCCCTTCGCCTCGTGCTTGAGTTGAGGCCTGGCCTGGGCGCTGGGGCCGCCGCGTGCGA
ATCTGGTGGCACCTTCGCGCCTGTCTCGCTGCTTTCGATAAGTCTCTAGCCATTTAAAATTTTTGATGAC
CTGCTGCGACGCTTTTTTTCTGGCAAGATAGTCTTGTAAATGCGGGCCAAGATCTGCACACTGGTATTTC
GGTTTTTGGGGCCGCGGGCGGCGACGGGGCCCGTGCGTCCCAGCGCACATGTTCGGCGAGGCGGGGCCTG
CGAGCGCGGCCACCGAGAATCGGACGGGGGTAGTCTCAAGCTGGCCGGCCTGCTCTGGTGCCTGGCCTCG
CGCCGCCGTGTATCGCCCCGCCCTGGGCGGCAAGGCTGGCCCGGTCGGCACCAGTTGCGTGAGCGGAAAG
ATGGCCGCTTCCCGGCCCTGCTGCAGGGAGCTCAAAATGGAGGACGCGGCGCTCGGGAGAGCGGGCGGGT
GAGTCACCCACACAAAGGAAAAGGGCCTTTCCGTCCTCAGCCGTCGCTTCATGTGACTCCACGGAGTACC
GGGCGCCGTCCAGGCACCTCGATTAGTTCTCGAGCTTTTGGAGTACGTCGTCTTTAGGTTGGGGGGAGGG
GTTTTATGCGATGGAGTTTCCCCACACTGAGTGGGTGGAGACTGAAGTTAGGCCAGCTTGGCACTTGATG
TAATTCTCCTTGGAATTTGCCCTTTTTGAGTTTGGATCTTGGTTCATTCTCAAGCCTCAGACAGTGGTTC
AAAGTTTTTTTCTTCCATTTCAGGTGTCGTGAGAAGGGCGAATTCGACCCAAGTTTGTACAAAAAAGCAG
GCTCGCCACCATGGTGAGCAAGGGCGAGGAGCTGTTCACCGGGGTGGTGCCCATCCTGGTCGAGCTGGAC
GGCGACGTAAACGGCCACAAGTTCAGCGTGAGGGGCGAGGGCGAGGGCGATGCCACCAACGGCAAGCTGA
CCCTGAAGTTCATCTGCACCACCGGCAAGCTGCCCGTGCCCTGGCCCACCCTCGTGACCACCCTGAGCCA
CGGCGTGCAGTGCTTCGCCCGCTACCCCGACCACATGAAGCAGCACGACTTCTTCAAGTCCGCCATGCCC
GAAGGCTACGTCCAGGAGCGCACCATCTTCTTCAAGGACGACGGCACCTACAAGACCCGCGCCGAGGTGA
AGTTCGAGGGCGACACCCTAGTGAACCGCATCGAGCTGAAGGGCGTCGACTTCAAGGAGGACGGCAACAT
CCTGGGGCACAAGCTGGAGTACAACTTCAACAGCCACAACATCTATATCATGGCCGTCAAGCAGAAGAAC
GGCATCAAGGTGAACTTCAAGATCCGCCACAACGTGGAGGACGGCAGCGTGCAGCTCGCCGACCACTACC
AGCAGAACACCCCCATCGGCGACGGCCCCGTGCTGCTGCCCGACAGCCACTACCTGAGCACCCAGTCCGT
GCTGAGCAAAGACCCCAACGAGAAGCGCGATCACATGGTCCTGCTGGAGTTCCGCACCGCCGCCGGGATC
ACTCTCGGCATGGACGAGCTGTACAAGTAATACCACCCAGCTTTCTTGTACAAAGTGGTACGCGTGAATT
CACTCCTCAGGTGCAGGCTGCCTATCAGAAGGTGGTGGCTGGTGTGGCCAATGCCCTGGCTCACAAATAC
CACTGAGATCTTTTTCCCTCTGCCAAAAATTATGGGGACATCATGAAGCCCCTTGAGCATCTGACTTCTG
GCTAATAAAGGAAATTTATTTTCATTGCAATAGTGTGTTGGAATTTTTTGTGTCTCTCACTCGGAAGGAC
ATATGGGAGGGCAAATCATTTAAAACATCAGAATGAGTATTTGGTTTAGAGTTTGGCAACATATGCCCAT
ATGCTGGCTGCCATGAACAAAGGTTGGCTATAAAGAGGTCATCAGTATATGAAACAGCCCCCTGCTGTCC
ATTCCTTATTCCATAGAAAAGCCTTGACTTGAGGTTAGATTTTTTTTATATTTTGTTTTGTGTTATTTTT
TTCTTTAACATCCCTAAAATTTTCCTTACATGTTTTACTAGCCAGATTTTTCCTCCTCTCCTGACTACTC
CCAGTCATAGCTGTCCCTCTTCTCTTATGGAGATCCCTCGACCTGCAGCCCAAGCTTGGCGTAATCATGG
TCATAGCTGTTTCCTGTGTGAAATTGTTATCCGCTCACAATTCCACACAACATACGAGCCGGAAGCATAA
AGTGTAAAGCCTGGGGTGCCTAATGAGTGAGCTAACTCACATTAATTGCGTTGCGCTCACTGCCCGCTTT
CCAGTCGGGAAACCTGTCGTGCCAGCGGATCGACAGTACTAAGCTTGGTCTAATACCCAATCTCTCGTCT
TATCCAGATGTTTTATACGCCTCTGGCCCGTGTCTCAAAATCTCTGATGTTACATTGCACAAGATAAAAT
AATATCATCATGAACAATAAAACTGTCTGCTTACATAAACAGTAATACAAGGGGTGTTATGAGCCATATT
CAACGGGAAACGTCGAGGCCGCGATTAAATTCCAACATGGATGCTGATTTATATGGGTATAAATGGGCTC
GCGATAATGTCGGGCAATCAGGTGCGACAATCTATCGCTTGTATGGGAAGCCCGATGCGCCAGAGTTGTT
TCTGAAACATGGCAAAGGTAGCGTTGCCAATGATGTTACAGATGAGATGGTCAGACTAAACTGGCTGACG
GAATTTATGCCTCTTCCGACCATCAAGCATTTTATCCGTACTCCTGATGATGCATGGTTACTCACCACTG
CGATCCCCGGAAAAACAGCATTCCAGGTATTAGAAGAATATCCTGATTCAGGTGAAAATATTGTTGATGC
GCTGGCAGTGTTCCTGCGCCGGTTGCATTCGATTCCTGTTTGTAATTGTCCTTTTAACAGCGATCGCGTA
TTTCGTCTCGCTCAGGCGCAATCACGAATGAATAACGGTTTGGTTGATGCGAGTGATTTTGATGACGAGC
GTAATGGCTGGCCTGTTGAACAAGTCTGGAAAGAAATGCATAAACTTTTGCCATTCTCACCGGATTCAGT
CGTCACTCATGGTGATTTCTCACTTGATAACCTTATTTTTGACGAGGGGAAATTAATAGGTTGTATTGAT
GTTGGACGAGTCGGAATCGCAGACCGATACCAGGATCTTGCCATCCTATGGAACTGCCTCGGTGAGTTTT
CTCCTTCATTACAGAAACGGCTTTTTCAAAAATATGGTATTGATAATCCTGATATGAATAAATTGCAGTT
TCATTTGATGCTCGATGAGTTTTTCTAATCAGAATTGGTTAATTGGTTGTAACACTGGCAGAGCATTACG
CTGACTTGACGGGACGGCGCAAGCTCATGACCAAAATCCCTTAACGTGAGTTACGCGTCGTTCCACTGAG
CGTCAGAGGTATCACTAGTATTACAGAGGTAAGTTATAACAGTCGCCTAACCC
