>Addgene plasmid #103379 | LSB-hsa-miR-26a-5p | depositor partial sequence | sequence record 195808 | hsa-miR-26a-5p target
AGCCTATCCTGGATTACTTGAA
