>Addgene plasmid #103379 | LSB-hsa-miR-26a-5p | addgene partial sequence | sequence record 229649 | mKate2-F 5'-ACCCGCTAAGAACCTCAAGA-3'
TCAAGGAGGCCGACAAAGAGACATACGTCGAGCAGCACGAGGTGGCTGTGGCCAGATACTGCGACCTCCC
TAGCAAACTGGGGCACAAACTTAATTGAGAATTCTACCACCCAGCTTTCTTGTACAAAGTGGTACGTCTC
AAGACCAGAGGTCTCTGCTTGGCTATGCAGCCTATCCTGGATTACTTGAAAGCCTATCCTGGATTACTTG
AAAGCCTATCCTGGATTACTTGAAAGCCTATCCTGGATTACTTGAACAACCAGAAGAGACCTGTGCTTCA
CTCCTCAGGTGCAGGCTGCCTATCAGAAGGTGGTGGCTGGTGTGGCCAATGCCCTGGCTCACAAATACCA
CTGAGATCTTTTTCCCTCTGCCAAAAATTATGGGGACATCATGAAGCCCCTTGAGCATCTGACTTCTGGC
TAATAAAGGAAATTTATTTTCATTGCAATAGTGTGTTGGAATTTTTTGTGTCTCTCACTCGGAAGGACAT
ATGGGAGGGCAAATCATTTAAAACATCAGAATGAGTATTTGGTTTAGAGTTTGGCAACATATGCCCATAT
GCTGGCTGCCATGAACAAAGGTTGGCTATAAAGAGGTCATCAGTATATGAAACAGCCCCCTGCTGTCCAT
TCCTTATTCCATAGAAAAGCCTTGACTTGAGGTTAGATTTTTTTTATATTTTGTTTTGTGTTATTTTTTT
CTTTAACATCCCTAAAATTTTCCTTACATGTTTTACTAGCCAGATTTTTCCTCCTCTCCTGACTACTCCC
AGTCATAGCTGTCCCTCTTCTCTTATGGAGATCCCTCGACC
